Addgene plasmid #71127: pJK240
Purpose: Expression of Acetobacter aceti 1023 citrate synthase (AaCS) in E. coli
Depositing lab: T. J. Kappock. Depositing organization: Washington University in Saint Louis. Publication: Structure of a NADH-insensitive hexameric citrate synthase that resists acid inactivation. Francois JA, Starks CM, Sivanuntakorn S, Jiang H, Ransome AE, Nam JW, Constantine CZ, Kappock TJ. Biochemistry. 2006 Nov 14;45(45):13487-99. 10.1021/bi061083k PubMed 17087502.
Backbone
  Vector backbone: pTWIN1
  Backbone manufacturer: NEB
  Backbone size w/o insert (bp): 7375
  Total vector size (bp): 7966
  Modifications to backbone: His6 tag added to chitin-binding domain (CBD) of Mxe Intein
  Vector type: Bacterial Expression
Growth in bacteria
  Bacterial resistance: Ampicillin, 100 μg/mL
  Growth temperature: 37°C
  Growth strain: DH5alpha
  Copy number: High Copy
Gene/Insert
  Gene/Insert name: citrate synthase (alt names: aarA; gltA)
  Species: Acetobacter aceti 1023
  GenBank ID: ABF85671 KDE21011
  Promoter: T7
  Tag / fusion protein: GyrA intein (C terminal on backbone); His6 (C terminal on backbone)
  Cloning method: Restriction Enzyme; 5′ cloning site NdeI (not destroyed); 3′ cloning site EcoRI (not destroyed)
  Sequencing primers: 5′ T7 promoter; 3′ Mxe intein reverse primer
Terms and licenses: Academic/Nonprofit Terms; Industry Terms: Not Available to Industry
How to cite: pJK240 was a gift from T. J. Kappock (Addgene plasmid # 71127 ; http://n2t.net/addgene:71127 ; RRID:Addgene_71127)
