[The description below was written by a language model from this plasmid's Addgene catalogue record and pLannotate feature annotations shown in this document.]
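Description:
pJK240 is a bacterial expression plasmid built on the pTWIN1 intein-fusion backbone, designed to produce citrate synthase from Acetobacter aceti 1023 (AaCS, encoded by aarA, also called gltA) in E. coli. The 7,966 bp plasmid carries a ColE1/pMB1-type origin and an ampicillin resistance gene (bla) with its own promoter. The record lists it as high copy, although the feature table also annotates a rop gene, which normally moderates copy number. An M13 phage origin is present, along with pBR322-derived remnants (bom, mbeC and tetracycline-resistance fragments) that are backbone leftovers rather than functional parts.

The citrate synthase coding sequence was inserted between NdeI and EcoRI sites, downstream of a T7 promoter, a lac operator and the phage T7 gene 10 ribosome binding site. A plasmid-borne lacI gene supplies repressor, so expression depends on T7 RNA polymerase and is inducible with IPTG. Five tandem rrnB T1 terminators upstream of the promoter insulate the cassette from read-through transcription, and a T7 terminator closes it. The open reading frame runs directly from aarA into the Mycobacterium xenopi GyrA intein, followed by the chitin-binding domain, to which the depositor added a His6 tag (the annotation software flags this as a partial 9xHis match). The fusion can therefore be captured on chitin or metal-affinity resin. Thiol-induced cleavage at the intein's N-terminus then releases citrate synthase free of the C-terminal tags. The associated publication concerns the structure of this NADH-insensitive, acid-resistant hexameric enzyme, consistent with use for producing purified protein for structural and biochemical work.
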