Features (pLannotate 1.2.2; 26 found; start..end, strand, type, name):
     35..139     +  promoter       AmpR promoter: bla
    140..1000    +  CDS            AmpR: β-lactamase; bla; confers resistance to ampicillin, carbenicillin, and related antibiotics
   1042..1555    -  rep_origin     M13 ori (sequence partly withheld): M13 bacteriophage origin of replication; arrow indicates direction of (+) strand synthesis
   1666..2254    +  rep_origin     ori: high-copy-number ColE1/pMB1/pBR322/pUC origin of replication
   2431..2521    -  misc_feature   bom (fragment): basis of mobility region from pBR322
   2623..2814    -  CDS            rop: Rop protein, which maintains plasmids at low copy number; rop
   2855..2965    +  CDS            mbeC (fragment): MBEC_ECOLX - Experimental evidence at protein level: Swiss-Prot protein existence level 1. Required for efficient mobilization of ColE1 plasmid and is thus essential to promote the specific transfer of the plasmid during conjugation. Probably functions by inducing DNA bending, helping the MbeA relaxase to melt the DNA around the nic site and cleave the phosphodiester bond. Binds specifically double-stranded DNA (dsDNA) containing the ColE1 oriT but does not recognize the inverted repeat (IR). From Escherichia coli.
   3000..3322    -  CDS            TcR (fragment): tetracycline efflux protein; tet; confers resistance to tetracycline
   3337..3358    -  protein_bind   CAP binding site: CAP binding activates transcription in the presence of cAMP. E. coli catabolite activator protein
   3371..4453    -  CDS            lacI: lac repressor; lacI; The lac repressor binds to the lac operator to inhibit transcription in E. coli. This inhibition can be relieved by adding lactose or isopropyl-β-D-thiogalactopyranoside (IPTG).
   4454..4531    -  promoter       lacI promoter: lacI
   4539..4632    -  CDS            TcR (fragment): tetracycline efflux protein; tet; confers resistance to tetracycline
   4684..4770    +  terminator     rrnB T1 terminator: Escherichia coli rrnB; transcription terminator T1 from the E. coli rrnB gene
   4867..4953    +  terminator     rrnB T1 terminator: Escherichia coli rrnB; transcription terminator T1 from the E. coli rrnB gene
   5050..5136    +  terminator     rrnB T1 terminator: Escherichia coli rrnB; transcription terminator T1 from the E. coli rrnB gene
   5233..5319    +  terminator     rrnB T1 terminator: Escherichia coli rrnB; transcription terminator T1 from the E. coli rrnB gene
   5416..5502    +  terminator     rrnB T1 terminator: Escherichia coli rrnB; transcription terminator T1 from the E. coli rrnB gene
   5637..5655    +  promoter       T7 promoter: promoter for bacteriophage T7 RNA polymerase
   5656..5680    +  protein_bind   lac operator: The lac repressor binds to the lac operator to inhibit transcription in E. coli. This inhibition can be relieved by adding lactose or isopropyl-β-D-thiogalactopyranoside (IPTG). lac repressor encoded by lacI
   5695..5717    +  RBS            RBS: efficient ribosome binding site from bacteriophage T7 gene 10 (Olins and Rangwala, 1989)
   5725..7032    +  CDS            aarA: CISY_ACEAC - Experimental evidence at protein level: Swiss-Prot protein existence level 1. From Acetobacter aceti.
   7033..7626    +  CDS            Mxe GyrA intein: modified GyrA intein (Southworth et al., 1999); Mycobacterium xenopi gyrA; N-terminal cleavage of this intein can be induced by thiols.
   7657..7811    +  CDS            CBD (fragment): chitin binding domain from chitinase A1 (Watanabe et al., 1994); Bacillus circulans chiA
   7810..7827    +  CDS            9xHis (fragment): 9xHis affinity tag
   7837..7886    +  CDS            SET1 (fragment): solubility-enhancement tag derived from T7 phage gene 10B
   7894..7941    +  terminator     T7 terminator: transcription terminator for bacteriophage T7 RNA polymerase
>Addgene plasmid #71127 | pJK240 | depositor full sequence | sequence record 131029 | pJK240 sequence 7966 bps
AACTACGTCAGGTGGCACTTTTCGGGGAAATGTGCGCGGAACCCCTATTTGTTTATTTTTCTAAATACAT
TCAAATATGTATCCGCTCATGAGACAATAACCCTGATAAATGCTTCAATAATATTGAAAAAGGAAGAGTA
TGAGTATTCAACATTTCCGTGTCGCCCTTATTCCCTTTTTTGCGGCATTTTGCCTTCCTGTTTTTGCTCA
CCCAGAAACGCTGGTGAAAGTAAAAGATGCTGAAGATCAGTTGGGTGCACGAGTGGGTTACATCGAACTG
GATCTCAACAGCGGTAAGATCCTTGAGAGTTTTCGCCCCGAAGAACGTTCTCCAATGATGAGCACTTTTA
AAGTTCTGCTATGTGGCGCGGTATTATCCCGTGTTGACGCCGGGCAAGAGCAACTCGGTCGCCGCATACA
CTATTCTCAGAATGACTTGGTTGAGTACTCACCAGTCACAGAAAAGCATCTTACGGATGGCATGACAGTA
AGAGAATTATGCAGTGCTGCCATAACCATGAGTGATAACACTGCGGCCAACTTACTTCTGACAACGATCG
GAGGACCGAAGGAGCTAACCGCTTTTTTGCACAACATGGGGGATCATGTAACTCGCCTTGATCGTTGGGA
ACCGGAGCTGAATGAAGCCATACCAAACGACGAGCGTGACACCACGATGCCTGTAGCAATGGCAACAACG
TTGCGCAAACTATTAACTGGCGAACTACTTACTCTAGCTTCCCGGCAACAATTAATAGACTGGATGGAGG
CGGATAAAGTTGCAGGACCACTTCTGCGCTCGGCCCTTCCGGCTGGCTGGTTTATTGCTGATAAATCTGG
AGCCGGTGAGCGTGGGTCTCGCGGTATCATTGCAGCACTGGGGCCAGATGGTAAGCCCTCCCGTATCGTA
GTTATCTACACGACGGGGAGTCAGGCAACTATGGATGAACGAAATAGACAGATCGCTGAGATAGGTGCCT
CACTGATTAAGCATTGGTAACTGTCAGACCAAGTTTACTCATATATACTTTAGATTGATT
[38 nt withheld, positions 1041-1078]
A
[37 nt withheld, positions 1080-1116]
ATTTTGTTAAAATTCGCGTTAAATTTTTGTTAAATCAGCTCATTTTTTAACCAATAGGCCGAAATCGGCA
AAATCCCTTATAAATCAAAAGAATAGCCCGAGATAGGGT
[37 nt withheld, positions 1226-1262]
AAAGAACGTGGACTCCAACGTCAAAGG
[141 nt withheld, positions 1290-1430]
G
[125 nt withheld, positions 1432-1556]
AAAGGATCTAGGTGAAGATCCTTTTTGATAATCTCATGACCAAAATCCCTTAACGTGAGTTTTCGTTCCA
CTGAGCGTCAGACCCCGTAGAAAAGATCAAAGGATCTTCTTGAGATCCTTTTTTTCTGCGCGTAATCTGC
TGCTTGCAAACAAAAAAACCACCGCTACCAGCGGTGGTTTGTTTGCCGGATCAAGAGCTACCAACTCTTT
TTCCGAAGGTAACTGGCTTCAGCAGAGCGCAGATACCAAATACTGTCCTTCTAGTGTAGCCGTAGTTAGG
CCACCACTTCAAGAACTCTGTAGCACCGCCTACATACCTCGCTCTGCTAATCCTGTTACCAGTGGCTGCT
GCCAGTGGCGATAAGTCGTGTCTTACCGGGTTGGACTCAAGACGATAGTTACCGGATAAGGCGCAGCGGT
CGGGCTGAACGGGGGGTTCGTGCACACAGCCCAGCTTGGAGCGAACGACCTACACCGAACTGAGATACCT
ACAGCGTGAGCTATGAGAAAGCGCCACGCTTCCCGAAGGGAGAAAGGCGGACAGGTATCCGGTAAGCGGC
AGGGTCGGAACAGGAGAGCGCACGAGGGAGCTTCCAGGGGGAAACGCCTGGTATCTTTATAGTCCTGTCG
GGTTTCGCCACCTCTGACTTGAGCGTCGATTTTTGTGATGCTCGTCAGGGGGGCGGAGCCTATGGAAAAA
CGCCAGCAACGCGGCCTTTTTACGGTTCCTGGCCTTTTGCTGGCCTTTTGCTCACATGTTCTTTCCTGCG
TTATCCCCTGATTCTGTGGATAACCGTATTACCGCCTTTGAGTGAGCTGATACCGCTCGCCGCAGCCGAA
CGACCGAGCGCAGCGAGTCAGTGAGCGAGGAAGCTATGGTGCACTCTCAGTACAATCTGCTCTGATGCCG
CATAGTTAAGCCAGTATACACTCCGCTATCGCTACGTGACTGGGTCATGGCTGCGCCCCGACACCCGCCA
ACACCCGCTGACGCGCCCTGACGGGCTTGTCTGCTCCCGGCATCCGCTTACAGACAAGCTGTGACCGTCT
CCGGGAGCTGCATGTGTCAGAGGTTTTCACCGTCATCACCGAAACGCGCGAGGCAGCTGCGGTAAAGCTC
ATCAGCGTGGTCGTGCAGCGATTCACAGATGTCTGCCTGTTCATCCGCGTCCAGCTCGTTGAGTTTCTCC
AGAAGCGTTAATGTCTGGCTTCTGATAAAGCGGGCCATGTTAAGGGCGGTTTTTTCCTGTTTGGTCACTG
ATGCCTCCGTGTAAGGGGGATTTCTGTTCATGGGGGTAATGATACCGATGAAACGAGAGAGGATGCTCAC
GATACGGGTTACTGATGATGAACATGCCCGGTTACTGGAACGTTGTGAGGGTAAACAACTGGCGGTATGG
ATGCGGCGGGACCAGAGAAAAATCACTCAGGGTCAATGCCAGCCGAACGCCAGCAAGACGTAGCCCAGCG
CGTCGGCCGCCATGCCGGCGATAATGGCCTGCTTCTCGCCGAAACGTTTGGTGGCGGGACCAGTGACGAA
GGCTTGAGCGAGGGCGTGCAAGATTCCGAATACCGCAAGCGACAGGCCGATCATCGTCGCGCTCCAGCGA
AAGCGGTCCTCGCCGAAAATGACCCAGAGCGCTGCCGGCACCTGTCCTACGAGTTGCATGATAAAGAAGA
CAGTCATAAGTGCGGCGACGATAGTCATGCCCCGCGCCCACCGGAAGGAGCTGACTGGGTTGAAGGCTCT
CAAGGGCATCGGTCGAGATCCCGGTGCCTAATGAGTGAGCTAACTTACATTAATTGCGTTGCGCTCACTG
CCCGCTTTCCAGTCGGGAAACCTGTCGTGCCAGCTGCATTAATGAATCGGCCAACGCGCGGGGAGAGGCG
GTTTGCGTATTGGGCGCCAGGGTGGTTTTTCTTTTCACCAGTGAGACGGGCAACAGCTGATTGCCCTTCA
CCGCCTGGCCCTGAGAGAGTTGCAGCAAGCGGTCCACGCTGGTTTGCCCCAGCAGGCGAAAATCCTGTTT
GATGGTGGTTAACGGCGGGATATAACATGAGCTGTCTTCGGTATCGTCGTATCCCACTACCGAGATATCC
GCACCAACGCGCAGCCCGGACTCGGTAATGGCGCGCATTGCGCCCAGCGCCATCTGATCGTTGGCAACCA
GCATCGCAGTGGGAACGATGCCCTCATTCAGCATTTGCATGGTTTGTTGAAAACCGGACATGGCACTCCA
GTCGCCTTCCCGTTCCGCTATCGGCTGAATTTGATTGCGAGTGAGATATTTATGCCAGCCAGCCAGACGC
AGACGCGCCGAGACAGAACTTAATGGGCCCGCTAACAGCGCGATTTGCTGGTGACCCAATGCGACCAGAT
GCTCCACGCCCAGTCGCGTACCGTCTTCATGGGAGAAAATAATACTGTTGATGGGTGTCTGGTCAGAGAC
ATCAAGAAATAACGCCGGAACATTAGTGCAGGCAGCTTCCACAGCAATGGCATCCTGGTCATCCAGCGGA
TAGTTAATGATCAGCCCACTGACGCGTTGCGCGAGAAGATTGTGCACCGCCGCTTTACAGGCTTCGACGC
CGCTTCGTTCTACCATCGACACCACCACGCTGGCACCCAGTTGATCGGCGCGAGATTTAATCGCCGCGAC
AATTTGCGACGGCGCGTGCAGGGCCAGACTGGAGGTGGCAACGCCAATCAGCAACGACTGTTTGCCCGCC
AGTTGTTGTGCCACGCGGTTGGGAATGTAATTCAGCTCCGCCATCGCCGCTTCCACTTTTTCCCGCGTTT
TCGCAGAAACGTGGCTGGCCTGGTTCACCACGCGGGAAACGGTCTGATAAGAGACACCGGCATACTCTGC
GACATCGTATAACGTTACTGGTTTCACATTCACCACCCTGAATTGACTCTCTTCCGGGCGCTATCATGCC
ATACCGCGAAAGGTTTTGCGCCATTCGATGGTGTCCGGGATCTCGACGCTCTCCCTTATGCGACTCCTGC
ATTAGGAAGCAGCCCAGTAGTAGGTTGAGGCCGTTGAGCACCGCCGCCGCAAGGAATGGTGCATGCCGGC
ATGCCGCCCTTTCGTCTTCAAGAATTAATTCCCAATTCCCCAGGCATCAAATAAAACGAAAGGCTCAGTC
GAAAGACTGGGCCTTTCGTTTTATCTGTTGTTTGTCGGTGAACGCTCTCCTGAGTAGGACAAATCCGCCG
GGAGCGGATTTGAACGTTGCGAAGCAACGGCCCGGAGGGTGGCGGGCAGGACGCCCGCCATAAACTGCCA
GGAATTAATTCCCCAGGCATCAAATAAAACGAAAGGCTCAGTCGAAAGACTGGGCCTTTCGTTTTATCTG
TTGTTTGTCGGTGAACGCTCTCCTGAGTAGGACAAATCCGCCGGGAGCGGATTTGAACGTTGCGAAGCAA
CGGCCCGGAGGGTGGCGGGCAGGACGCCCGCCATAAACTGCCAGGAATTAATTCCCCAGGCATCAAATAA
AACGAAAGGCTCAGTCGAAAGACTGGGCCTTTCGTTTTATCTGTTGTTTGTCGGTGAACGCTCTCCTGAG
TAGGACAAATCCGCCGGGAGCGGATTTGAACGTTGCGAAGCAACGGCCCGGAGGGTGGCGGGCAGGACGC
CCGCCATAAACTGCCAGGAATTAATTCCCCAGGCATCAAATAAAACGAAAGGCTCAGTCGAAAGACTGGG
CCTTTCGTTTTATCTGTTGTTTGTCGGTGAACGCTCTCCTGAGTAGGACAAATCCGCCGGGAGCGGATTT
GAACGTTGCGAAGCAACGGCCCGGAGGGTGGCGGGCAGGACGCCCGCCATAAACTGCCAGGAATTAATTC
CCCAGGCATCAAATAAAACGAAAGGCTCAGTCGAAAGACTGGGCCTTTCGTTTTATCTGTTGTTTGTCGG
TGAACGCTCTCCTGAGTAGGACAAATCCGCCGGGAGCGGATTTGAACGTTGCGAAGCAACGGCCCGGAGG
GTGGCGGGCAGGACGCCCGCCATAAACTGCCAGGAATTGGGGATCGGAATTAATTCCCGGTTTAAACCGG
GGATCTCGATCCCGCGAAATTAATACGACTCACTATAGGGGAATTGTGAGCGGATAACAATTCCCCTCTA
GAAATAATTTTGTTTAACTTTAAGAAGGAGATATACATATGAGCGCGTCGCAGAAAGAAGGTAAGCTATC
TACCGCTACCATTTCGGTTGATGGAAAATCCGCCGAAATGCCTGTGCTTTCAGGCACTCTGGGACCGGAT
GTTATCGACATCCGCAAACTTCCGGCGCAACTGGGCGTTTTCACGTTCGACCCAGGTTACGGGGAAACAG
CGGCCTGCAACAGCAAAATCACCTTTATTGATGGTGATAAAGGCGTTCTGCTGCACCGTGGTTACCCTAT
TGCGCAGCTGGCCGAAAATGCTTCCTACGAAGAAGTTATTTATCTGCTTTTGAATGGCGAACTGCCCAAC
AAGGCGCAGTACGACACCTTCACCAACACCCTTACAAACCATACGCTGCTGCACGAGCAGATCCGTAACT
TCTTTAACGGCTTCCGGCGTGATGCCCACCCAATGGCCATTCTGTGTGGTACGGTTGGGGCTTTGTCTGC
CTTCTACCCAGATGCCAACGATATTGCCATTCCCGCCAATCGGGATCTGGCCGCCATGCGGCTGATTGCC
AAAATCCCAACCATTGCGGCATGGGCTTACAAATACACGCAGGGTGAAGCCTTTATCTACCCGCGGAATG
ATCTGAACTACGCAGAAAACTTCCTGTCCATGATGTTCGCGCGCATGTCCGAACCTTACAAGGTCAACCC
TGTTCTGGCCCGCGCCATGAACCGGATTCTGATTCTGCATGCCGATCATGAGCAGAATGCCTCTACCTCC
ACCGTACGTCTGGCTGGTTCTACAGGGGCCAATCCGTTTGCCTGTATTGCTGCGGGCATTGCCGCTCTGT
GGGGACCTGCACATGGTGGCGCAAACGAAGCTGTGCTGAAAATGCTGGCCCGTATTGGCAAGAAAGAAAA
TATTCCTGCCTTTATCGCACAGGTGAAGGACAAGAACAGCGGCGTAAAGCTGATGGGCTTTGGCCACCGC
GTTTACAAGAACTTCGACCCACGTGCGAAGATCATGCAGCAGACCTGCCACGAAGTGCTGACAGAACTTG
GCATTAAGGATGATCCGCTGCTGGATCTGGCGGTTGAGCTGGAAAAGATTGCTCTGAGCGATGATTACTT
CGTGCAGCGCAAACTTTACCCGAATGTGGATTTCTACTCTGGCATCATTCTCAAGGCCATGGGCATCCCC
ACCAGTATGTTTACTGTGCTGTTTGCCGTAGCCCGCACCACCGGCTGGGTGAGCCAGTGGAAGGAAATGA
TTGAAGAACCGGGCCAGCGTATCAGCCGCCCTCGCCAGCTTTATATTGGCGCACCGCAGCGTGACTATGT
GCCGCTTGCCAAACGCTGCATCACGGGAGATGCACTAGTTGCCCTACCCGAGGGCGAGTCGGTACGCATC
GCCGACATCGTGCCGGGTGCGCGGCCCAACAGTGACAACGCCATCGACCTGAAAGTCCTTGACCGGCATG
GCAATCCCGTGCTCGCCGACCGGCTGTTCCACTCCGGCGAGCATCCGGTGTACACGGTGCGTACGGTCGA
AGGTCTGCGTGTGACGGGCACCGCGAACCACCCGTTGTTGTGTTTGGTCGACGTCGCCGGGGTGCCGACC
CTGCTGTGGAAGCTGATCGACGAAATCAAGCCGGGCGATTACGCGGTGATTCAACGCAGCGCATTCAGCG
TCGACTGTGCAGGTTTTGCCCGCGGGAAACCCGAATTTGCGCCCACAACCTACACAGTCGGCGTCCCTGG
ACTGGTGCGTTTCTTGGAAGCACACCACCGAGACCCGGACGCCCAAGCTATCGCCGACGAGCTGACCGAC
GGGCGGTTCTACTACGCGAAAGTCGCCAGTGTCACCGACGCCGGCGTGCAGCCGGTGTATAGCCTTCGTG
TCGACACGGCAGACCACGCGTTTATCACGAACGGGTTCGTCAGCCACGCTACTGGCCTCACCGGTCTGAA
CTCAGGCCTCACGACAAATCCTGGTGTATCCGCTTGGCAGGTCAACACAGCTTATACTGCGGGACAATTG
GTCACATATAACGGCAAGACGTATAAATGTTTGCAGCCCCACACCTCCTTGGCAGGATGGGAACCATCCA
ACGTTCCTGCCTTGTGGCAGCTTCACCACCACCACCACCACTGAGATCCGGCTGCTAACAAAGCCCGAAA
GGAAGCTGAGTTGGCTGCTGCCACCGCTGAGCAATAACTAGCATAACCCCTTGGGGCCTCTAAACGGGTC
TTGAGGGGTTTTTTGCTGAAAGGAGGAACTATATCCGGAT
