>Addgene plasmid #71127 | pJK240 | addgene partial sequence | sequence record 133717 | T7 5'-TAATACGACTCACTATAGGG-3'
TCTAGAAATAATTTTGTTTAACTTTAAGAAGGAGATATACATATGAGCGCGTCGCAGAAAGAAGGTAAGC
TATCTACCGCTACCATTTCGGTTGATGGAAAATCCGCCGAAATGCCTGTGCTTTCAGGCACTCTGGGACC
GGATGTTATCGACATCCGCAAACTTCCGGCGCAACTGGGCGTTTTCACGTTCGACCCAGGTTACGGGGAA
ACAGCGGCCTGCAACAGCAAAATCACCTTTATTGATGGTGATAAAGGCGTTCTGCTGCACCGTGGTTACC
CTATTGCGCAGCTGGCCGAAAATGCTTCCTACGAAGAAGTTATTTATCTGCTTTTGAATGGCGAACTGCC
CAACAAGGCGCAGTACGACACCTTCACCAACACCCTTACAAACCATACGCTGCTGCACGAGCAGATCCGT
AACTTCTTTAACGGCTTCCGGCGTGATGCCCACCCAATGGCCATTCTGTGTGGTACGGTTGGGGCTTTGT
CTGCCTTCTACCCAGATGCCAACGATATTGCCATTCCCGCCAATCGGGATCTGGCCGCCATGCGGCTGAT
TGCCAAAATCCCAACCATTGCGGCATGGGCTTACAAATACACGCAGGGTGAAGCCTTTATCTACCCGCGG
AATGATCTGAACTACGCAGAAAACTTCCTGTCCATGATGTTCGCGCGCATGTCCGAACCTTACAAGGTCA
ACCCTGTTCTGGCCCGCGCCATGAACCGGATTCTGATTCTGCATGCCGATCATGAGCAGAATGCCTCTAC
CTCCACCGTACGTCTGGCTGGTTCTACAGGGGCCAATCCGTTTGCCTGTATTGCTGCGGGCATTGCCGCT
CTGTGGGGACCTGCACATGGTGGCGCAAACGAAGCTGTGCTGAAAATGCTGGCCCGTATTGGCAAGAAAG
AAAATATTCCTGCCTTTATCGCACAGGTGAAGGACAAGAACAGCGGCGTAAAGCTGATGGGCTTTGGCCA
CCGCGTTTACAAGAACTTCGACCCACGTGCGAAGATCATGCAGCAGACCTGCCACGAAGTGCTGAC
