>Addgene plasmid #71127 | pJK240 | addgene partial sequence | sequence record 133718 | MxeInt-R 5'-AGGGCAACTAGTGCATCTCC-3'
TAGTCACGCTGCGGTGCGCCAATATAAAGCTGGCGAGGGCGGCTGATACGCTGGCCCGGTTCTTCAATCA
TTTCCTTCCACTGGCTCACCCAGCCGGTGGTGCGGGCTACGGCAAACAGCACAGTAAACATACTGGTGGG
GATGCCCATGGCCTTGAGAATGATGCCAGAGTAGAAATCCACATTCGGGTAAAGTTTGCGCTGCACGAAG
TAATCATCGCTCAGAGCAATCTTTTCCAGCTCAACCGCCAGATCCAGCAGCGGATCATCCTTAATGCCAA
GTTCTGTCAGCACTTCGTGGCAGGTCTGCTGCATGATCTTCGCACGTGGGTCGAAGTTCTTGTAAACGCG
GTGGCCAAAGCCCATCAGCTTTACGCCGCTGTTCTTGTCCTTCACCTGTGCGATAAAGGCAGGAATATTT
TCTTTCTTGCCAATACGGGCCAGCATTTTCAGCACAGCTTCGTTTGCGCCACCATGTGCAGGTCCCCACA
GAGCGGCAATGCCCGCAGCAATACAGGCAAACGGATTGGCCCCTGTAGAACCAGCCAGACGTACGGTGGA
GGTAGAGGCATTCTGCTCATGATCGGCATGCAGAATCAGAATCCGGTTCATGGCGCGGGCCAGAACAGGG
TTGACCTTGTAAGGTTCGGACATGCGCGCGAACATCATGGACAGGAAGTTTTCTGCGTAGTTCAGATCAT
TCCGCGGGTAGATAAAGGCTTCACCCTGCGTGTATTTGTAAGCCCATGCCGCAATGGTTGGGATTTTGGC
AATCAGCCGCATGGCGGCCAGATCCCGATTGGCGGGAATGGCAATATCGTTGGCATCTGGGTAGAAGGCA
GACAAAGCCCCAACCGTACCACACAGAATGGCCATTGGGTGGGCATCACGCCGGAAGCCGTTAAAGAAGT
TACGGATCTGCTCGTGCAGCAGCGTATGGTTTGTAAGGGTGTTGGTGAAGGTGTCGTACTGCGCCTTGTT
GGGCAGTTCGCCATTCAAAAGCAGATAAATAACTTCTTCGTAGGAAGCATTTTCGGCCAGCTGCGCAATA
GGGTAACCACGGTGCAGCAGAACGCCTTTATCACCATCAATAAAGGTGATTTTGCTGTTGCAG
