>Addgene plasmid #71127 | pJK240 | addgene partial sequence | sequence record 134863 | T7term 5'-GCTAGTTATTGCTCAGCGG-3'
TTTCGGGCTTTGTTAGCAGCCGGATCTCAGTGGTGGTGGTGGTGGTGAAGCTGCCACAAGGCAGGAACGT
TGGATGGTTCCCATCCTGCCAAGGAGGTGTGGGGCTGCAAACATTTATACGTCTTGCCGTTATATGTGAC
CAATTGTCCCGCAGTATAAGCTGTGTTGACCTGCCAAGCGGATACACCAGGATTTGTCGTGAGGCCTGAG
TTCAGACCGGTGAGGCCAGTAGCGTGGCTGACGAACCCGTTCGTGATAAACGCGTGGTCTGCCGTGTCGA
CACGAAGGCTATACACCGGCTGCACGCCGGCGTCGGTGACACTGGCGACTTTCGCGTAGTAGAACCGCCC
GTCGGTCAGCTCGTCGGCGATAGCTTGGGCGTCCGGGTCTCGGTGGTGTGCTTCCAAGAAACGCACCAGT
CCAGGGACGCCGACTGTGTAGGTTGTGGGCGCAAATTCGGGTTTCCCGCGGGCAAAACCTGCACAGTCGA
CGCTGAATGCGCTGCGTTGAATCACCGCGTAATCGCCCGGCTTGATTTCGTCGATCAGCTTCCACAGCAG
GGTCGGCACCCCGGCGACGTCGACCAAACACAACAACGGGTGGTTCGCGGTGCCCGTCACACGCAGACCT
TCGACCGTACGCACCGTGTACACCGGATGCTCGCCGGAGTGGAACAGCCGGTCGGCGAGCACGGGATTGC
CATGCCGGTCAAGGACTTTCAGGTCGATGGCGTTGTCACTGTTGGGCCGCGCACCCGGCACGATGTCGGC
GATGCGTACCGACTCGCCCTCGGGTAGGGCAACTAGTGCATCTCCCGTGATGCAGCGTTTGGCAAGCGGC
ACATAGTCACGCTGCGGTGCGCCAATATAAAGCTGGCGAGGGCGGCTGATACGCTGGCCCGGTTCTTCAA
TCATTTCCTTCCACTGGCTCACCCAGCCGGTGGTGCGGGCTACGGCAAACAGCACAGTAAACATACTGGT
GGGGATGCCCATGGCCTTGA
